>Addgene plasmid #223975 | AiP12250 - pAAV-AiE0452m-minBG-SYFP2-WPRE3-BGHpA (Alias: CN2250) | addgene full sequence | sequence record 449752 | Addgene NGS Result
CCTGCAGGCAGCTGCGCGCTCGCTCGCTCACTGAGGCCGCCCGGGCAAAGCCCGGGCGTCGGGCGACCTT
TGGTCGCCCGGCCTCAGTGAGCGAGCGAGCGCGCAGAGAGGGAGTGGCCAACTCCATCACTAGGGGTTCC
TGCGGCCGCACGCGTTGCTCAGAAACTGGCCTCGATGCTGTCCTGCTTTCACCAATTAATAATATATGTG
GAGACCGTTCTCTACTGGCATATGTGTGTGCATCACATAATTATATGTATATATGCAATCCTTTTTCTTG
TTGTCTTTTAGAGTCAATTCTATATATATATTTTTTATTAAGACATTTAAAAGTTCCAAAGTAAAAATAA
CAAAATCAAGGATACATTGACTCATTTTTATTTTGTGAGGAAGAAATTTTCCATTTGTCTGTGTAATTAC
ATTTGCTAATTTCTAAAACAATTCCTGGGATTTATATCTATATATGCCTCAGGAACATACAGGGAAGATC
ATACTGTTCTCTGAATTTCAAATTATGTTTTCTGTTTTATTTCATGAATTTATTATTTTTCTTTGTCTCT
GTCTGTCTCTCTCTGTGTGTATGTGTATGCGTGTATATGCACGCATGTGCTGTGCACTTGTGTGTATACA
TTTTTTTGCACGTGAGAAGTGTACCTACGAGGCTGTGCCTGGGTGTGGAAGCCCAGGGTTGGTGGGGAAG
ACCATACTCCAAGGCTCTCCAACCTTATTCAGTGAGGCAGGCAGTCACATCTGTCTGACATTTCTGATCA
TTACACGTGTGCAGTGGGTGTTTTATCCACCGAGCCACCTTCCCAGCCATGGATGAGCTCGGGCTGGGCA
TAAAAGTCAGGGCAGAGCCATCTATTGCTTACATTTGCTTCTGGGATCCAGATCTTTCGAAGCTAGCGCT
ACCGGTCGCCACCATGGTGAGCAAGGGCGAGGAGCTGTTCACCGGGGTGGTGCCCATCCTGGTCGAGCTG
GACGGCGACGTAAACGGCCACAAGTTCAGCGTGTCCGGCGAGGGCGAGGGCGATGCCACCTACGGCAAGC
TGACCCTGAAGCTGATCTGCACCACCGGCAAGCTGCCCGTGCCCTGGCCCACCCTCGTGACCACCCTGGG
CTACGGCGTGCAGTGCTTCGCCCGCTACCCCGACCACATGAAGCAGCACGACTTCTTCAAGTCCGCCATG
CCCGAAGGCTACGTCCAGGAGCGCACCATCTTCTTCAAGGACGACGGCAACTACAAGACCCGCGCCGAGG
TGAAGTTCGAGGGCGACACCCTGGTGAACCGCATCGAGCTGAAGGGCATCGACTTCAAGGAGGACGGCAA
CATCCTGGGGCACAAGCTGGAGTACAACTACAACAGCCACAACGTCTATATCACCGCCGACAAGCAGAAG
AACGGCATCAAGGCCAACTTCAAGATCCGCCACAACATCGAGGACGGCGGCGTGCAGCTCGCCGACCACT
ACCAGCAGAACACCCCCATCGGCGACGGCCCCGTGCTGCTGCCCGACAACCACTACCTGAGCTACCAGTC
CAAGCTGAGCAAAGACCCCAACGAGAAGCGCGATCACATGGTCCTGCTGGAGTTCGTGACCGCCGCCGGG
ATCACTCTCGGCATGGACGAGCTGTACAAGTAAGTCGACGGCGCGCCGCGGCCGCGAATTCGATATCATA
ATCAACCTCTGGATTACAAAATTTGTGAAAGATTGACTGGTATTCTTAACTATGTTGCTCCTTTTACGCT
ATGTGGATACGCTGCTTTAATGCCTTTGTATCATGCTATTGCTTCCCGTATGGCTTTCATTTTCTCCTCC
TTGTATAAATCCTGGTTAGTTCTTGCCACGGCGGAACTCATCGCCGCCTGCCTTGCCCGCTGCTGGACAG
GGGCTCGGCTGTTGGGCACTGACAATTCCGTGGCTCGAGAGATCTTCGACTGTGCCTTCTAGTTGCCAGC
CATCTGTTGTTTGCCCCTCCCCCGTGCCTTCCTTGACCCTGGAAGGTGCCACTCCCACTGTCCTTTCCTA
ATAAAATGAGGAAATTGCATCGCATTGTCTGAGTAGGTGTCATTCTATTCTGGGGGGTGGGGTGGGGCAG
GACAGCAAGGGGGAGGATTGGGAAGACAATAGCAGGCATGAGATCTCACGTGCGGACCGAGCGGCCGCAG
GAACCCCTAGTGATGGAGTTGGCCACTCCCTCTCTGCGCGCTCGCTCGCTCACTGAGGCCGGGCGACCAA
AGGTCGCCCGACGCCCGGGCTTTGCCCGGGCGGCCTCAGTGAGCGAGCGAGCGCGCAGCTGCCTGCAGGG
GCGCCTGATGCGGTATTTTCTCCTTACGCATCTGTGCGGTATTTCACACCGCATA
[142 nt withheld, positions 2366-2507]
C
[141 nt withheld, positions 2509-2649]
CCTTTGACGTTGGAGTCCACGTTCTTT
[37 nt withheld, positions 2677-2713]
ACCCTATCTCGGGCTATTCTTTTGATTTATAAGGGATTTTGCCGATTTCGGCCTATTGGTTAAAAAATGA
GCTGATTTAACAAAAATTTAACGCGAATTTTAACAAAATATTAACGTTTACAATTTTATGGTGCACTCTC
AGTACAATCTGCTCTGATGCCGCATAGTTAAGCCAGCCCCGACACCCGCCAACACCCGCTGACGCGCCCT
GACGGGCTTGTCTGCTCCCGGCATCCGCTTACAGACAAGCTGTGACCGTCTCCGGGAGCTGCATGTGTCA
GAGGTTTTCACCGTCATCACCGAAACGCGCGAGACGAAAGGGCCTCGTGATACGCCTATTTTTATAGGTT
AATGTCATGATAATAATGGTTTCTTAGACGTCAGGTGGCACTTTTCGGGGAAATGTGCGCGGAACCCCTA
TTTGTTTATTTTTCTAAATACATTCAAATATGTATCCGCTCATGAGACAATAACCCTGATAAATGCTTCA
ATAATATTGAAAAAGGAAGAGTATGAGTATTCAACATTTCCGTGTCGCCCTTATTCCCTTTTTTGCGGCA
TTTTGCCTTCCTGTTTTTGCTCACCCAGAAACGCTGGTGAAAGTAAAAGATGCTGAAGATCAGTTGGGTG
CACGAGTGGGTTACATCGAACTGGATCTCAACAGCGGTAAGATCCTTGAGAGTTTTCGCCCCGAAGAACG
TTTTCCAATGATGAGCACTTTTAAAGTTCTGCTATGTGGCGCGGTATTATCCCGTATTGACGCCGGGCAA
GAGCAACTCGGTCGCCGCATACACTATTCTCAGAATGACTTGGTTGAGTACTCACCAGTCACAGAAAAGC
ATCTTACGGATGGCATGACAGTAAGAGAATTATGCAGTGCTGCCATAACCATGAGTGATAACACTGCGGC
CAACTTACTTCTGACAACGATCGGAGGACCGAAGGAGCTAACCGCTTTTTTGCACAACATGGGGGATCAT
GTAACTCGCCTTGATCGTTGGGAACCGGAGCTGAATGAAGCCATACCAAACGACGAGCGTGACACCACGA
TGCCTGTAGCAATGGCAACAACGTTGCGCAAACTATTAACTGGCGAACTACTTACTCTAGCTTCCCGGCA
ACAATTAATAGACTGGATGGAGGCGGATAAAGTTGCAGGACCACTTCTGCGCTCGGCCCTTCCGGCTGGC
TGGTTTATTGCTGATAAATCTGGAGCCGGTGAGCGTGGGTCTCGCGGTATCATTGCAGCACTGGGGCCAG
ATGGTAAGCCCTCCCGTATCGTAGTTATCTACACGACGGGGAGTCAGGCAACTATGGATGAACGAAATAG
ACAGATCGCTGAGATAGGTGCCTCACTGATTAAGCATTGGTAACTGTCAGACCAAGTTTACTCATATATA
CTTTAGATTGATTTAAAACTTCATTTTTAATTTAAAAGGATCTAGGTGAAGATCCTTTTTGATAATCTCA
TGACCAAAATCCCTTAACGTGAGTTTTCGTTCCACTGAGCGTCAGACCCCGTAGAAAAGATCAAAGGATC
TTCTTGAGATCCTTTTTTTCTGCGCGTAATCTGCTGCTTGCAAACAAAAAAACCACCGCTACCAGCGGTG
GTTTGTTTGCCGGATCAAGAGCTACCAACTCTTTTTCCGAAGGTAACTGGCTTCAGCAGAGCGCAGATAC
CAAATACTGTCCTTCTAGTGTAGCCGTAGTTAGGCCACCACTTCAAGAACTCTGTAGCACCGCCTACATA
CCTCGCTCTGCTAATCCTGTTACCAGTGGCTGCTGCCAGTGGCGATAAGTCGTGTCTTACCGGGTTGGAC
TCAAGACGATAGTTACCGGATAAGGCGCAGCGGTCGGGCTGAACGGGGGGTTCGTGCACACAGCCCAGCT
TGGAGCGAACGACCTACACCGAACTGAGATACCTACAGCGTGAGCTATGAGAAAGCGCCACGCTTCCCGA
AGGGAGAAAGGCGGACAGGTATCCGGTAAGCGGCAGGGTCGGAACAGGAGAGCGCACGAGGGAGCTTCCA
GGGGGAAACGCCTGGTATCTTTATAGTCCTGTCGGGTTTCGCCACCTCTGACTTGAGCGTCGATTTTTGT
GATGCTCGTCAGGGGGGCGGAGCCTATGGAAAAACGCCAGCAACGCGGCCTTTTTACGGTTCCTGGCCTT
TTGCTGGCCTTTTGCTCACATGT
Features (pLannotate 1.2.2; 13 found; start..end, strand, type, name):
      1..141     -  repeat_region  AAV2 ITR: inverted terminal repeat of adeno-associated virus serotype 2 inverted
    924..1640    +  CDS            SYFP2: SYFP2 is a basic (constitutively fluorescent) yellow fluorescent protein published in 2006, derived from Aequorea victoria. It is reported to be a very rapidly-maturing monomer with moderate acid sensitivity.
   1680..1837    +  misc_feature   WPRE (fragment): woodchuck hepatitis virus posttranscriptional regulatory element
   1843..1923    +  misc_feature   WPRE (fragment): woodchuck hepatitis virus posttranscriptional regulatory element
   1940..2051    +  polyA_signal   bGH poly(A) signal: bovine growth hormone polyadenylation signal
   2169..2309    +  repeat_region  AAV2 ITR: inverted terminal repeat of adeno-associated virus serotype 2 inverted
   2314..2365    -  misc_feature   bom (fragment): basis of mobility region from pBR322
   2384..2764    +  rep_origin     M13 ori (sequence partly withheld): M13 bacteriophage origin of replication; arrow indicates direction of (+) strand synthesis
   2840..2889    -  misc_feature   bom (fragment): basis of mobility region from pBR322
   2991..3026    -  CDS            rop (fragment): Rop protein, which maintains plasmids at low copy number; rop
   3121..3225    +  promoter       AmpR promoter: bla
   3226..4086    +  CDS            AmpR: β-lactamase; bla; confers resistance to ampicillin, carbenicillin, and related antibiotics
   4257..4845    +  rep_origin     ori: high-copy-number ColE1/pMB1/pBR322/pUC origin of replication
