[The description below was written by a language model from this plasmid's Addgene catalogue record and pLannotate feature annotations shown in this document.]
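Description:
AiP12250 - pAAV-AiE0452m-minBG-SYFP2-WPRE3-BGHpA (alias CN2250) is an AAV transfer plasmid of about 4.9 kb built on a pAAV backbone, intended for packaging into recombinant adeno-associated virus and delivery to brain tissue. Two AAV2 inverted terminal repeats flank the expression cassette and define the segment that is replicated and encapsidated when the plasmid is supplied with rep/cap and helper functions. Outside the ITRs, the plasmid carries a high-copy ColE1/pUC-type origin and a β-lactamase gene with its own promoter for ampicillin selection in E. coli, together with an M13 phage origin and small remnants of pBR322 bom and rop sequences. The record lists a recombination-deficient host strain, a common choice for keeping ITRs intact.

The payload is a cell-type-targeting reporter. AiE0452m, an enhancer sequence, is placed upstream of the minimal beta-globin promoter (minBG). The minimal promoter has little activity on its own, so transcription depends on the enhancer being active in a given cell. Neither element is annotated in the feature table, but the unannotated region between the left ITR and the coding sequence is where they would lie. They drive SYFP2, a rapidly maturing monomeric yellow fluorescent protein derived from Aequorea victoria. Downstream, WPRE3, a shortened woodchuck hepatitis virus posttranscriptional regulatory element (detected as two WPRE fragments), boosts transcript stability and expression, and the bovine growth hormone polyadenylation signal terminates the message. According to the record, the enhancer is designed to direct AAV-mediated expression in cortical layer 5 extratelencephalic (L5_ET) neurons, with a note of labeling in subiculum pyramidal neurons of the hippocampal formation. The construct thus serves as a fluorescent tool for labeling and assessing genetic access to this population.
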