Addgene plasmid #223975: AiP12250 - pAAV-AiE0452m-minBG-SYFP2-WPRE3-BGHpA (Alias: CN2250)
Purpose: AiE0452m is an enhancer sequence, designed to drive AAV-mediated transgene expression incortical L5_ET neurons (note HPF subiculum pyr)
Depositing lab: Allen Institute for Brain Science & Jonathan Ting. Depositing organization: Allen Institute. Publication: A suite of enhancer AAVs and transgenic mouse lines for genetic access to cortical cell types. Ben-Simon Y, Hooper M, Narayan S, Daigle TL, Dwivedi D, Way SW, Oster A, Stafford DA, Mich JK, Taormina MJ, Martinez RA, Opitz-Araya X, Roth JR, Alexander JR, Allen S, Amster A, Arbuckle J, Ayala A, Baker PM, Bakken TE, Barcelli T, Barta S, Bendrick J, Bertagnolli D, Bielstein C, Bishwakarma P, Bowlus J, Boyer G, Brouner K, Casian B, Casper T, Chakka AB, Chakrabarty R, Chance RK, Chavan S, Clark M, Colbert K, Collman F, Daniel S, Departee M, DiValentin P, Donadio N, Dotson N, Egdorf T, Fliss T, Gabitto M, Garcia J, Gary A, Gasperini M, Gloe J, Goldy J, Gore BB, Graybuck L, Greisman N, Haeseleer F, Halterman C, Haradon Z, Hastings SD, Helback O, Ho W, Hockemeyer D, Huang C, Huff S, Hunker A, Johansen N, Jones D, Juneau Z, Kalmbach B, Kannan M, Khem S, Kussick E, Kutsal R, Larsen R, Lee C, Lee AY, Leibly M, Lenz GH, Li S, Liang E, Lusk N, Madigan Z, Malloy J, Malone J, McCue R, Melchor J, Mollenkopf T, Moosman S, Morin E, Newman D, Ng L, Ngo K, Omstead V, Otto S, Oyama A, Pena N, Pham T, Phillips E, Pom CA, Potekhina L, Ransford S, Ray PL, Rette D, Reynoldson C, Rimorin C, Rocha D, Ruiz A, Sanchez REA, Sawyer L, Sedeno-Cortes A, Sevigny JP, Shapovalova N, Shepard N, Shulga L, Sigler AR, Siverts L, Soliman S, Somasundaram S, Staats B, Stewart K, Szelenyi E, Tieu M, Trader C, Tran A, van Velthoven CTJ, Walker M, Wang Y, Weed N, Wirthlin M, Wood T, Wynalda B, Yao Z, Zhou T, Ariza J, Dee N, Reding M, Ronellenfitch K, Mufti S, Sunkin SM, Smith KA, Esposito L, Waters J, Thyagarajan B, Yao S, Lein ES, Zeng H, Levi BP, Ngai J, Ting JT, Tasic B. Cell. 2025 May 16:S0092-8674(25)00513-6. doi: 10.1016/j.cell.2025.05.002. PubMed 40403729.
Backbone
  Vector backbone: pAAV
  Vector type: AAV
Growth in bacteria
  Bacterial resistance: Ampicillin, 100 μg/mL
  Growth temperature: 30°C
  Growth strain: NEB Stable
  Copy number: High Copy
Gene/Insert
  Gene/Insert name: SYFP2
  Species: Synthetic
  Mutation: NA
  Promoter: minBG
  Cloning method: Other
Terms and licenses: Academic/Nonprofit Terms; Industry Terms: Not Available to Industry
Depositor comments: Cloning Method: RE Cloning
How to cite: AiP12250 - pAAV-AiE0452m-minBG-SYFP2-WPRE3-BGHpA (Alias: CN2250) was a gift from Allen Institute for Brain Science & Jonathan Ting (Addgene plasmid # 223975 ; http://n2t.net/addgene:223975 ; RRID:Addgene_223975)
